Addgene plasmid #17332: Jag2ICD-HA pBacPAK8-3
Depositing lab: Joan Conaway & Ronald Conaway. Depositing organization: Stowers Institute for Medical Research. Publication: Neuralized-like 1 (Neurl1) targeted to the plasma membrane by N-myristoylation regulates the Notch ligand Jagged1. Koutelou E, Sato S, Tomomori-Sato C, Florens L, Swanson SK, Washburn MP, Kokkinaki M, Conaway RC, Conaway JW, Moschonas NK. J Biol Chem. 2008 Feb 15;283(7):3846-53. doi: 10.1074/jbc.M706974200. Epub 2007 Dec 12. PubMed 18077452.
Backbone
  Vector backbone: pBacPAK8
  Backbone manufacturer: Conaway Lab
  Backbone size w/o insert (bp): 5500
  Vector type: Insect Expression
Growth in bacteria
  Bacterial resistance: Ampicillin, 100 μg/mL
  Growth temperature: 37°C
  Growth strain: DH5alpha
  Copy number: High Copy
Gene/Insert
  Gene/Insert name: Jagged2 (alt name: Jag2)
  Species: R. norvegicus (rat)
  Insert size (bp): 420
  Entrez Gene: Jag2
  Tag / fusion protein: HA (C terminal on insert)
  Cloning method: Restriction Enzyme
  Sequencing primers: 5′ Bac 1; 3′ Bac 2
Terms and licenses: Academic/Nonprofit Terms; Industry Terms: Not Available to Industry
How to cite: Jag2ICD-HA pBacPAK8-3 was a gift from Joan Conaway & Ronald Conaway (Addgene plasmid # 17332 ; http://n2t.net/addgene:17332 ; RRID:Addgene_17332)
