[The description below was written by a language model from this plasmid's Addgene catalogue record.]
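Description:
Jag2ICD-HA pBacPAK8-3 is an insect expression construct built on the pBacPAK8 backbone (about 5.5 kb without insert), a baculovirus transfer vector. Plasmids of this type are not themselves replicated in insect cells. Instead, they are used to move an expression cassette into a baculovirus genome by recombination, and the resulting recombinant virus drives protein production in infected insect cells. In bacteria the plasmid is maintained at high copy number under ampicillin selection. The record gives no feature table, so the promoter, origin of replication and viral flanking sequences are not explicitly listed. pBacPAK8-family vectors conventionally use the strong, very late polyhedrin promoter, but this is not confirmed here.

The payload is a roughly 420 bp fragment of rat (Rattus norvegicus) Jagged2 (Jag2), a transmembrane ligand of the Notch signalling pathway. The construct name indicates that the fragment corresponds to the intracellular domain (ICD) rather than the full-length protein, which is consistent with the small insert size. The insert was introduced by restriction enzyme cloning and carries a C-terminal HA epitope tag, allowing detection by immunoblotting and capture by anti-HA immunoprecipitation or affinity purification.

The associated publication concerns regulation of the Notch ligand Jagged1 by the membrane-targeted protein Neuralized-like 1. This suggests the plasmid was made to produce recombinant, tagged Jagged2 cytoplasmic tail in insect cells for biochemical work, such as interaction or modification assays alongside related Notch ligands. The record does not state the precise experimental use.
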