>Addgene plasmid #17332 | Jag2ICD-HA pBacPAK8-3 | addgene partial sequence | sequence record 23274 | 17332 with polyhedrin-F
AAACCTATAAATACGGATCCATGACACGAAAGCGCAGGAAAGAACGTGAGAGGAGCCGGCTACCACGGGA
CGAGAGCGCCAACAACCAGTGGGCTCCGCTCAATCCCATCCGCAACCCCATTGAGCGGCCAGGCAGCAGT
GGTCTGGGAACCGGGGGCCACAAGGACGTACTCTACCAGTGCAAGAACTTCACACCGCCGCCCCGCAGGG
CAGGCGAGGCACTGCCTGGGCCGGCCAGCCACGGGGCTGGTGGGGAGGACGAGGAGGATGAGGAGCTGAG
CCGCGGAGATGGGGACTCTCCAGAAGCAGAGAAGTTCCTCTCACACAAATTCACCAAAGACCCCAGCTGC
TCCCTGGGAAGGCCAGCCTGCTGGGCTCCGGGGCCCAAAGTGGACAACCGCGCCGTCAGAAGCACCAAGG
ATGTGCGCTGTGCTGGCAGGGAGGAGCTCCACCGCGGTGGCGGCCGCATCTTTTACCCATACGATGTTCC
TGACTATGCGTATTAAGAATTCCCGGGCGGCCGCTTAATTAATTGATCCGGGTTATTAATACATTTATTA
AGCGCTAGATTCTGTGCGTTGTTGATTTACAGACAATTGTTGTACGTATTTTAATAATTCATTAAATTTA
TAATCT
